>Addgene plasmid #76616 | DGKI gRNA (BRDN0001147313) | addgene full sequence | sequence record 186178 | Addgene Assembled Sequence
CCCGGGTGCAAAGATGGATAAAGTTTTAAACAGAGAGGAATCTTTGCAGCTAATGGACCTTCTAGGTCTT
GAAAGGAGTGGGAATTGGCTCCGGTGCCCGTCAGTGGGCAGAGCGCACATCGCCCACAGTCCCCGAGAAG
TTGGGGGGAGGGGTCGGCAATTGATCCGGTGCCTAGAGAAGGTGGCGCGGGGTAAACTGGGAAAGTGATG
TCGTGTACTGGCTCCGCCTTTTTCCCGAGGGTGGGGGAGAACCGTATATAAGTGCAGTAGTCGCCGTGAA
CGTTCTTTTTCGCAACGGGTTTGCCGCCAGAACACAGGTAAGTGCCGTGTGTGGTTCCCGCGGGCCTGGC
CTCTTTACGGGTTATGGCCCTTGCGTGCCTTGAATTACTTCCACCTGGCTGCAGTACGTGATTCTTGATC
CCGAGCTTCGGGTTGGAAGTGGGTGGGAGAGTTCGAGGCCTTGCGCTTAAGGAGCCCCTTCGCCTCGTGC
TTGAGTTGAGGCCTGGCCTGGGCGCTGGGGCCGCCGCGTGCGAATCTGGTGGCACCTTCGCGCCTGTCTC
GCTGCTTTCGATAAGTCTCTAGCCATTTAAAATTTTTGATGACCTGCTGCGACGCTTTTTTTCTGGCAAG
ATAGTCTTGTAAATGCGGGCCAAGATCTGCACACTGGTATTTCGGTTTTTGGGGCCGCGGGCGGCGACGG
GGCCCGTGCGTCCCAGCGCACATGTTCGGCGAGGCGGGGCCTGCGAGCGCGGCCACCGAGAATCGGACGG
GGGTAGTCTCAAGCTGGCCGGCCTGCTCTGGTGCCTGGCCTCGCGCCGCCGTGTATCGCCCCGCCCTGGG
CGGCAAGGCTGGCCCGGTCGGCACCAGTTGCGTGAGCGGAAAGATGGCCGCTTCCCGGCCCTGCTGCAGG
GAGCTCAAAATGGAGGACGCGGCGCTCGGGAGAGCGGGCGGGTGAGTCACCCACACAAAGGAAAAGGGCC
TTTCCGTCCTCAGCCGTCGCTTCATGTGACTCCACGGAGTACCGGGCGCCGTCCAGGCACCTCGATTAGT
TCTCGAGCTTTTGGAGTACGTCGTCTTTAGGTTGGGGGGAGGGGTTTTATGCGATGGAGTTTCCCCACAC
TGAGTGGGTGGAGACTGAAGTTAGGCCAGCTTGGCACTTGATGTAATTCTCCTTGGAATTTGCCCTTTTT
GAGTTTGGATCTTGGTTCATTCTCAAGCCTCAGACAGTGGTTCAAAGTTTTTTTCTTCCATTTCAGGTGT
CGTGACGTACGGCCACCATGACCGAGTACAAGCCCACGGTGCGCCTCGCCACCCGCGACGACGTCCCCAG
GGCCGTACGCACCCTCGCCGCCGCGTTCGCCGACTACCCCGCCACGCGCCACACCGTCGATCCGGACCGC
CACATCGAGCGGGTCACCGAGCTGCAAGAACTCTTCCTCACGCGCGTCGGGCTCGACATCGGCAAGGTGT
GGGTCGCGGACGACGGCGCCGCCGTGGCGGTCTGGACCACGCCGGAGAGCGTCGAAGCGGGGGCGGTGTT
CGCCGAGATCGGCCCGCGCATGGCCGAGTTGAGCGGTTCCCGGCTGGCCGCGCAGCAACAGATGGAAGGC
CTCCTGGCGCCGCACCGGCCCAAGGAGCCCGCGTGGTTCCTGGCCACCGTCGGAGTCTCGCCCGACCACC
AGGGCAAGGGTCTGGGCAGCGCCGTCGTGCTCCCCGGAGTGGAGGCGGCCGAGCGCGCCGGGGTGCCCGC
CTTCCTGGAGACCTCCGCGCCCCGCAACCTCCCCTTCTACGAGCGGCTCGGCTTCACCGTCACCGCCGAC
GTCGAGGTGCCCGAAGGACCGCGCACCTGGTGCATGACCCGCAAGCCCGGTGCCTGAACGCGTTAAGTCG
ACAATCAACCTCTGGATTACAAAATTTGTGAAAGATTGACTGGTATTCTTAACTATGTTGCTCCTTTTAC
GCTATGTGGATACGCTGCTTTAATGCCTTTGTATCATGCTATTGCTTCCCGTATGGCTTTCATTTTCTCC
TCCTTGTATAAATCCTGGTTGCTGTCTCTTTATGAGGAGTTGTGGCCCGTTGTCAGGCAACGTGGCGTGG
TGTGCACTGTGTTTGCTGACGCAACCCCCACTGGTTGGGGCATTGCCACCACCTGTCAGCTCCTTTCCGG
GACTTTCGCTTTCCCCCTCCCTATTGCCACGGCGGAACTCATCGCCGCCTGCCTTGCCCGCTGCTGGACA
GGGGCTCGGCTGTTGGGCACTGACAATTCCGTGGTGTTGTCGGGGAAATCATCGTCCTTTCCTTGGCTGC
TCGCCTGTGTTGCCACCTGGATTCTGCGCGGGACGTCCTTCTGCTACGTCCCTTCGGCCCTCAATCCAGC
GGACCTTCCTTCCCGCGGCCTGCTGCCGGCTCTGCGGCCTCTTCCGCGTCTTCGCCTTCGCCCTCAGACG
AGTCGGATCTCCCTTTGGGCCGCCTCCCCGCGTCGACTTTAAGACCAATGACTTACAAGGCAGCTGTAGA
TCTTAGCCACTTTTTAAAAGAAAAGGGGGGACTGGAAGGGCTAATTCACTCCCAACGAAGACAAGATCTG
CTTTTTGCTTGTACTGGGTCTCTCTGGTTAGACCAGATCTGAGCCTGGGAGCTCTCTGGCTAACTAGGGA
ACCCACTGCTTAAGCCTCAATAAAGCTTGCCTTGAGTGCTTCAAGTAGTGTGTGCCCGTCTGTTGTGTGA
CTCTGGTAACTAGAGATCCCTCAGACCCTTTTAGTCAGTGTGGAAAATCTCTAGCAGTACGTATAGTAGT
TCATGTCATCTTATTATTCAGTATTTATAACTTGCAAAGAAATGAATATCAGAGAGTGAGAGGAACTTGT
TTATTGCAGCTTATAATGGTTACAAATAAAGCAATAGCATCACAAATTTCACAAATAAAGCATTTTTTTC
ACTGCATTCTAGTTGTGGTTTGTCCAAACTCATCAATGTATCTTATCATGTCTGGCTCTAGCTATCCCGC
CCCTAACTCCGCCCATCCCGCCCCTAACTCCGCCCAGTTCCGCCCATTCTCCGCCCCATGGCTGACTAAT
TTTTTTTATTTATGCAGAGGCCGAGGCCGCCTCGGCCTCTGAGCTATTCCAGAAGTAGTGAGGAGGCTTT
TTTGGAGGCCTAGGGACGTACCCAATTCGCCCTATAGTGAGTCGTATTACGCGCGCTCACTGGCCGTCGT
TTTACAACGTCGTGACTGGGAAAACCCTGGCGTTACCCAACTTAATCGCCTTGCAGCACATCCCCCTTTC
GCCAGCTGGCGTAATAGCGAAGAGGCCCGCACCGATCGCCCTTCCCAACAGTTGCGCAGCCTGAATGGCG
AATGGG
[124 nt withheld, positions 3367-3490]
C
[91 nt withheld, positions 3492-3582]
A
[49 nt withheld, positions 3584-3632]
CCTTTGACGTTGGAGTCCACGTTCTTT
[37 nt withheld, positions 3660-3696]
ACCCTATCTCGGTCTATTCTTTTGATTTATAAGGGATTTTGCCGATTTCGGCCTATTGGTTAAAAAATGA
GCTGATTTAACAAAAATTTAACGCGAATTTTAACAAAATATTAACGCTTACAATTTAGGTGGCACTTTTC
GGGGAAATGTGCGCGGAACCCCTATTTGTTTATTTTTCTAAATACATTCAAATATGTATCCGCTCATGAG
ACAATAACCCTGATAAATGCTTCAATAATATTGAAAAAGGAAGAGTATGAGTATTCAACATTTCCGTGTC
GCCCTTATTCCCTTTTTTGCGGCATTTTGCCTTCCTGTTTTTGCTCACCCAGAAACGCTGGTGAAAGTAA
AAGATGCTGAAGATCAGTTGGGTGCACGAGTGGGTTACATCGAACTGGATCTCAACAGCGGTAAGATCCT
TGAGAGTTTTCGCCCCGAAGAACGTTTTCCAATGATGAGCACTTTTAAAGTTCTGCTATGTGGCGCGGTA
TTATCCCGTATTGACGCCGGGCAAGAGCAACTCGGTCGCCGCATACACTATTCTCAGAATGACTTGGTTG
AGTACTCACCAGTCACAGAAAAGCATCTTACGGATGGCATGACAGTAAGAGAATTATGCAGTGCTGCCAT
AACCATGAGTGATAACACTGCGGCCAACTTACTTCTGACAACGATCGGAGGACCGAAGGAGCTAACCGCT
TTTTTGCACAACATGGGGGATCATGTAACTCGCCTTGATCGTTGGGAACCGGAGCTGAATGAAGCCATAC
CAAACGACGAGCGTGACACCACGATGCCTGTAGCAATGGCAACAACGTTGCGCAAACTATTAACTGGCGA
ACTACTTACTCTAGCTTCCCGGCAACAATTAATAGACTGGATGGAGGCGGATAAAGTTGCAGGACCACTT
CTGCGCTCGGCCCTTCCGGCTGGCTGGTTTATTGCTGATAAATCTGGAGCCGGTGAGCGTGGGTCTCGCG
GTATCATTGCAGCACTGGGGCCAGATGGTAAGCCCTCCCGTATCGTAGTTATCTACACGACGGGGAGTCA
GGCAACTATGGATGAACGAAATAGACAGATCGCTGAGATAGGTGCCTCACTGATTAAGCATTGGTAACTG
TCAGACCAAGTTTACTCATATATACTTTAGATTGATTTAAAACTTCATTTTTAATTTAAAAGGATCTAGG
TGAAGATCCTTTTTGATAATCTCATGACCAAAATCCCTTAACGTGAGTTTTCGTTCCACTGAGCGTCAGA
CCCCGTAGAAAAGATCAAAGGATCTTCTTGAGATCCTTTTTTTCTGCGCGTAATCTGCTGCTTGCAAACA
AAAAAACCACCGCTACCAGCGGTGGTTTGTTTGCCGGATCAAGAGCTACCAACTCTTTTTCCGAAGGTAA
CTGGCTTCAGCAGAGCGCAGATACCAAATACTGTTCTTCTAGTGTAGCCGTAGTTAGGCCACCACTTCAA
GAACTCTGTAGCACCGCCTACATACCTCGCTCTGCTAATCCTGTTACCAGTGGCTGCTGCCAGTGGCGAT
AAGTCGTGTCTTACCGGGTTGGACTCAAGACGATAGTTACCGGATAAGGCGCAGCGGTCGGGCTGAACGG
GGGGTTCGTGCACACAGCCCAGCTTGGAGCGAACGACCTACACCGAACTGAGATACCTACAGCGTGAGCT
ATGAGAAAGCGCCACGCTTCCCGAAGGGAGAAAGGCGGACAGGTATCCGGTAAGCGGCAGGGTCGGAACA
GGAGAGCGCACGAGGGAGCTTCCAGGGGGAAACGCCTGGTATCTTTATAGTCCTGTCGGGTTTCGCCACC
TCTGACTTGAGCGTCGATTTTTGTGATGCTCGTCAGGGGGGCGGAGCCTATGGAAAAACGCCAGCAACGC
GGCCTTTTTACGGTTCCTGGCCTTTTGCTGGCCTTTTGCTCACATGTTCTTTCCTGCGTTATCCCCTGAT
TCTGTGGATAACCGTATTACCGCCTTTGAGTGAGCTGATACCGCTCGCCGCAGCCGAACGACCGAGCGCA
GCGAGTCAGTGAGCGAGGAAGCGGAAGAGCGCCCAATACGCAAACCGCCTCTCCCCGCGCGTTGGCCGAT
TCATTAATGCAGCTGGCACGACAGGTTTCCCGACTGGAAAGCGGGCAGTGAGCGCAACGCAATTAATGTG
AGTTAGCTCACTCATTAGGCACCCCAGGCTTTACACTTTATGCTTCCGGCTCGTATGTTGTGTGGAATTG
TGAGCGGATAACAATTTCACACAGGAAACAGCTATGACCATGATTACGCCAAGCGCGCAATTAACCCTCA
CTAAAGGGAACAAAAGCTGGAGCTGCAAGCTTAATGTAGTCTTATGCAATACTCTTGTAGTCTTGCAACA
TGGTAACGATGAGTTAGCAACATGCCTTACAAGGAGAGAAAAAGCACCGTGCATGCCGATTGGTGGAAGT
AAGGTGGTACGATCGTGCCTTATTAGGAAGGCAACAGACGGGTCTGACATGGATTGGACGAACCACTGAA
TTGCCGCATTGCAGAGATATTGTATTTAAGTGCCTAGCTCGATACATAAACGGGTCTCTCTGGTTAGACC
AGATCTGAGCCTGGGAGCTCTCTGGCTAACTAGGGAACCCACTGCTTAAGCCTCAATAAAGCTTGCCTTG
AGTGCTTCAAGTAGTGTGTGCCCGTCTGTTGTGTGACTCTGGTAACTAGAGATCCCTCAGACCCTTTTAG
TCAGTGTGGAAAATCTCTAGCAGTGGCGCCCGAACAGGGACTTGAAAGCGAAAGGGAAACCAGAGGAGCT
CTCTCGACGCAGGACTCGGCTTGCTGAAGCGCGCACGGCAAGAGGCGAGGGGCGGCGACTGGTGAGTACG
CCAAAAATTTTGACTAGCGGAGGCTAGAAGGAGAGAGATGGGTGCGAGAGCGTCAGTATTAAGCGGGGGA
GAATTAGATCGCGATGGGAAAAAATTCGGTTAAGGCCAGGGGGAAAGAAAAAATATAAATTAAAACATAT
AGTATGGGCAAGCAGGGAGCTAGAACGATTCGCAGTTAATCCTGGCCTGTTAGAAACATCAGAAGGCTGT
AGACAAATACTGGGACAGCTACAACCATCCCTTCAGACAGGATCAGAAGAACTTAGATCATTATATAATA
CAGTAGCAACCCTCTATTGTGTGCATCAAAGGATAGAGATAAAAGACACCAAGGAAGCTTTAGACAAGAT
AGAGGAAGAGCAAAACAAAAGTAAGACCACCGCACAGCAAGCGGCCGCTGATCTTCAGACCTGGAGGAGG
AGATATGAGGGACAATTGGAGAAGTGAATTATATAAATATAAAGTAGTAAAAATTGAACCATTAGGAGTA
GCACCCACCAAGGCAAAGAGAAGAGTGGTGCAGAGAGAAAAAAGAGCAGTGGGAATAGGAGCTTTGTTCC
TTGGGTTCTTGGGAGCAGCAGGAAGCACTATGGGCGCAGCGTCAATGACGCTGACGGTACAGGCCAGACA
ATTATTGTCTGGTATAGTGCAGCAGCAGAACAATTTGCTGAGGGCTATTGAGGCGCAACAGCATCTGTTG
CAACTCACAGTCTGGGGCATCAAGCAGCTCCAGGCAAGAATCCTGGCTGTGGAAAGATACCTAAAGGATC
AACAGCTCCTGGGGATTTGGGGTTGCTCTGGAAAACTCATTTGCACCACTGCTGTGCCTTGGAATGCTAG
TTGGAGTAATAAATCTCTGGAACAGATTTGGAATCACACGACCTGGATGGAGTGGGACAGAGAAATTAAC
AATTACACAAGCTTAATACACTCCTTAATTGAAGAATCGCAAAACCAGCAAGAAAAGAATGAACAAGAAT
TATTGGAATTAGATAAATGGGCAAGTTTGTGGAATTGGTTTAACATAACAAATTGGCTGTGGTATATAAA
ATTATTCATAATGATAGTAGGAGGCTTGGTAGGTTTAAGAATAGTTTTTGCTGTACTTTCTATAGTGAAT
AGAGTTAGGCAGGGATATTCACCATTATCGTTTCAGACCCACCTCCCAACCCCGAGGGGACCCAGAGAGG
GCCTATTTCCCATGATTCCTTCATATTTGCATATACGATACAAGGCTGTTAGAGAGATAATTAGAATTAA
TTTGACTGTAAACACAAAGATATTAGTACAAAATACGTGACGTAGAAAGTAATAATTTCTTGGGTAGTTT
GCAGTTTTAAAATTATGTTTTAAAATGGACTATCATATGCTTACCGTAACTTGAAAGTATTTCGATTTCT
TGGCTTTATATATCTTGTGGAAAGGACGAAACACCGGCGACTTTGGACTGGAGTGTGTTTTAGAGCTAGA
AATAGCAAGTTAAAATAAGGCTAGTCCGTTATCAACTTGAAAAAGTGGCACCGAGTCGGTGCTTTTTTAA
GCTTGGCGTAACTAGATCTTGAGACAAATGGCAGTATTCATCCACAATTTTAAAAGAAAAGGGGGGATTG
GGGGGTACAGTGCAGGGGAAAGAATAGTAGACATAATAGCAACAGACATACAAACTAAAGAATTACAAAA
ACAAATTACAAAAATTCAAAATTTTCGGGTTTATTACAGGGACAGCAGAGATCCACTTTGGCGCCGGCTC
GAGGGGG
Features (pLannotate 1.2.2; 29 found; start..end, strand, type, name):
     14..80      +  CDS            small t antigen (fragment): SV40 (simian virus 40) small t antigen
    106..317     +  promoter       EF-1α core promoter: core promoter for human elongation factor EF-1α
    318..1256    +  intron         EF-1α intron A: intron upstream of the start codon of human EF-1α
   1278..1877    +  CDS            PuroR (fragment): puromycin N-acetyltransferase; pac from Streptomyces; confers resistance to puromycin
   1893..2481    +  misc_feature   WPRE: woodchuck hepatitis virus posttranscriptional regulatory element
   2532..2551    +  misc_feature   cPPT/CTS (fragment): central polypurine tract and central termination sequence of HIV-1
   2553..2786    +  LTR            3' LTR (ΔU3): self-inactivating 3' long terminal repeat (LTR) from HIV-1
   2864..2985    +  polyA_signal   SV40 poly(A) signal: SV40 polyadenylation signal
   3025..3160    +  rep_origin     SV40 ori: SV40 origin of replication
   3181..3199    -  promoter       T7 promoter: promoter for bacteriophage T7 RNA polymerase
   3207..3362    +  CDS            lacZα (fragment): LacZα fragment of β-galactosidase; lacZ fragment
   3367..3795    +  rep_origin     f1 ori (sequence partly withheld): f1 bacteriophage origin of replication; arrow indicates direction of (+) strand synthesis
   3848..3952    +  promoter       AmpR promoter: bla
   3953..4813    +  CDS            AmpR: β-lactamase; bla; confers resistance to ampicillin, carbenicillin, and related antibiotics
   4984..5572    +  rep_origin     ori: high-copy-number ColE1/pMB1/pBR322/pUC origin of replication
   5755..5847    +  CDS            lacI (fragment): lac repressor; lacI; The lac repressor binds to the lac operator to inhibit transcription in E. coli. This inhibition can be relieved by adding lactose or isopropyl-β-D-thiogalactopyranoside (IPTG).
   5860..5881    +  protein_bind   CAP binding site: CAP binding activates transcription in the presence of cAMP. E. coli catabolite activator protein
   5896..5926    +  promoter       lac promoter: promoter for the E. coli lac operon
   5934..5950    +  protein_bind   lac operator: The lac repressor binds to the lac operator to inhibit transcription in E. coli. This inhibition can be relieved by adding lactose or isopropyl-β-D-thiogalactopyranoside (IPTG). lac repressor encoded by lacI
   5995..6013    +  promoter       T3 promoter: promoter for bacteriophage T3 RNA polymerase
   6041..6267    +  promoter       RSV promoter: Rous sarcoma virus enhancer/promoter
   6268..6448    +  LTR            5' LTR (truncated): truncated 5' long terminal repeat (LTR) from HIV-1
   6495..6620    +  misc_feature   HIV-1 Ψ: packaging signal of human immunodeficiency virus type 1
   6604..6967    +  CDS            HIV-1 gag (fragment): gag protein from human immunodeficiency virus 1; gag
   7113..7346    +  misc_feature   RRE: The Rev response element (RRE) of HIV-1 allows for Rev-dependent mRNA export from the nucleus to the cytoplasm.
   7723..7749    +  CDS            Rev (fragment): human immunodeficiency virus 1 (HIV-1) Rev protein; rev; enhances nuclear export of unspliced and incompletely spliced viral mRNAs
   7753..7993    +  promoter       U6 promoter: RNA polymerase III promoter for human U6 snRNA
   8023..8098    +  misc_RNA       gRNA scaffold: guide RNA scaffold for the Streptococcus pyogenes CRISPR/Cas9 system
   8154..8271    +  misc_feature   cPPT/CTS: central polypurine tract and central termination sequence of HIV-1
