[The description below was written by a language model from this plasmid's Addgene catalogue record and pLannotate feature annotations shown in this document.]
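Description:
DGKI gRNA (BRDN0001147313) is a third-generation lentiviral CRISPR guide plasmid built on the lentiGuide-Puro backbone and designed to deliver a single guide RNA against human DGKI (diacylglycerol kinase iota), with the guide designed against the NM_004717.2 reference transcript. In bacteria it is maintained as a high-copy plasmid through a ColE1/pUC-type origin and selected with ampicillin via the β-lactamase gene. The backbone also carries an f1 origin, an SV40 origin and poly(A) signal, and remnants of a lac/T7/T3 cloning region.

The lentiviral cassette begins with an RSV promoter fused to a truncated HIV-1 5' LTR, which makes genomic RNA production Tat-independent. This is followed by the Ψ packaging signal with a partial gag sequence and the Rev response element for Rev-dependent nuclear export. Downstream, a human U6 RNA polymerase III promoter drives the DGKI-targeting spacer joined to the Streptococcus pyogenes Cas9 guide scaffold. A cPPT/CTS element follows, which aids nuclear import of the viral genome. A separate EF-1α core promoter with its intron A then expresses puromycin N-acetyltransferase for selection of transduced mammalian cells, and a WPRE enhances transcript expression. The cassette ends in a ΔU3 self-inactivating 3' LTR, so the integrated provirus lacks LTR promoter activity.

The plasmid does not encode Cas9, so it is meant for use alongside a separate Cas9 lentiviral vector or in cells that already express Cas9, typically for knockout of DGKI. It belongs to a human kinome guide collection produced in connection with work on optimised sgRNA design. The record lists the cloning method as unknown.
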