Addgene plasmid #76616: DGKI gRNA (BRDN0001147313)
Purpose: 3rd generation lentiviral gRNA plasmid targeting human DGKI
Depositing lab: John Doench & David Root. Depositing organization: Broad Institute. Publication: Optimized sgRNA design to maximize activity and minimize off-target effects of CRISPR-Cas9. Doench JG, Fusi N, Sullender M, Hegde M, Vaimberg EW, Donovan KF, Smith I, Tothova Z, Wilen C, Orchard R, Virgin HW, Listgarten J, Root DE. Nat Biotechnol. 2016 Jan 18. doi: 10.1038/nbt.3437. PubMed 26780180.
Backbone
  Vector backbone: lentiGuide-Puro
  Backbone manufacturer: Zhang Lab (Addgene plasmid # 52963)
  Vector type: Mammalian Expression, Lentiviral, CRISPR
  Selectable markers: Puromycin
Growth in bacteria
  Bacterial resistance: Ampicillin, 100 μg/mL
  Growth temperature: 37°C
  Growth strain: DH5alpha
  Copy number: High Copy
Gene/Insert
  Gene/Insert name: DGKI (alt names: DGKI; NM_004717.2)
  gRNA/shRNA sequence: GCGACTTTGGACTGGAGTGT
  Species: H. sapiens (human)
  Entrez Gene: DGKI (a.k.a. DGK-IOTA)
  Promoter: hU6
  Cloning method: Unknown
  Sequencing primers: 5′ U6-F; 3′ pS2-R
Terms and licenses: Academic/Nonprofit Terms; Industry Terms: Not Available to Industry
Depositor comments: The gRNA was designed to target the following Genbank reference sequence(s): NM_004717.2. Note that this plasmid does NOT contain Cas9. It should be used in conjunction with lentiCas9-Blast (Addgene #52962) or otherwise with cell lines already expressing Cas9. Browse the full kinome gRNA library at http://www.addgene.org/pooled-library/broadgpp-human-kinome/ or visit http://www.broadinstitute.org/rnai/public/ for detailed protocols and information.
How to cite: DGKI gRNA (BRDN0001147313) was a gift from John Doench & David Root (Addgene plasmid # 76616 ; http://n2t.net/addgene:76616 ; RRID:Addgene_76616)
