>Addgene plasmid #76616 | DGKI gRNA (BRDN0001147313) | depositor partial sequence | sequence record 144076 | Target Sequence
GCGACTTTGGACTGGAGTGT
