>Addgene plasmid #76616 | DGKI gRNA (BRDN0001147313) | addgene partial sequence | sequence record 186177 | hU6-F
ACGTAGAAAGTAATAATTTCTTGGGTAGTTTGCAGTTTTAAAATTATGTTTTAAAATGGACTATCATATG
CTTACCGTAACTTGAAAGTATTTCGATTTCTTGGCTTTATATATCTTGTGGAAAGGACGAAACACCGGCG
ACTTTGGACTGGAGTGTGTTTTAGAGCTAGAAATAGCAAGTTAAAATAAGGCTAGTCCGTTATCAACTTG
AAAAAGTGGCACCGAGTCGGTGCTTTTTTAAGCTTGGCGTAACTAGATCTTGAGACAAATGGCAGTATTC
ATCCACAATTTTAAAAGAAAAGGGGGGATTGGGGGGTACAGTGCAGGGGAAAGAATAGTAGACATAATAG
CAACAGACATACAAACTAAAGAATTACAAAAACAAATTACAAAAATTCAAAATTTTCGGGTTTATTACAG
GGACAGCAGAGATCCACTTTGGCGCCGGCTCGAGGGGGCCCGGGTGCAAAGATGGATAAAGTTTTAAACA
GAGAGGAATCTTTGCAGCTAATGGACCTTCTAGGTCTTGAAAGGAGTGGGAATTGGCTCCGGTGCCCGTC
AGTGGGCAGA
